>Addgene plasmid #172082 | EIF2B3-L168P | addgene full sequence | sequence record 337899 | Addgene NGS Result
GCCAATTCAATATGGCGTATATGGACTCATGCCAATTCAATATGGTGGATCTGGACCTGTGCCAATTCAA
TATGGCGTATATGGACTCGTGCCAATTCAATATGGTGGATCTGGACCCCAGCCAATTCAATATGGCGGAC
TTGGCACCATGCCAATTCAATATGGCGGACCTGGCACTGTGCCAACTGGGGAGGGGTCTACTTGGCACGG
TGCCAAGTTTGAGGAGGGGTCTTGGCCCTGTGCCAAGTCCGCCATATTGAATTGGCATGGTGCCAATAAT
GGCGGCCATATTGGCTATATGCCAGGATCAATATATAGGCAATATCCAATATGGCCCTATGCCAATATGG
CTATTGGCCAGGTTCAATACTATGTATTGGCCCTATGCCATATAGTATTCCATATATGGGTTTTCCTATT
GACGTAGATAGCCCCTCCCAATGGGCGGTCCCATATACCATATATGGGGCTTCCTAATACCGCCCATAGC
CACTCCCCCATTGACGTCAATGGTCTCTATATATGGTCTTTCCTATTGACGTCATATGGGCGGTCCTATT
GACGTATATGGCGCCTCCCCCATTGACGTCAATTACGGTAAATGGCCCGCCTGGCTCAATGCCCATTGAC
GTCAATAGGACCACCCACCATTGACGTCAATGGGATGGCTCATTGCCCATTCATATCCGTTCTCACGCCC
CCTATTGACGTCAATGACGGTAAATGGCCCACTTGGCAGTACATCAATATCTATTAATAGTAACTTGGCA
AGTACATTACTATTGGAAGTACGCCAGGGTACATTGGCAGTACTCCCATTGACGTCAATGGCGGTAAATG
GCCCGCGATGGCTGCCAAGTACATCCCCATTGACGTCAATGGGGAGGGGCAATGACGCAAATGGGCGTTC
CATTGACGTAAATGGGCGGTAGGCGTGCCTAATGGGAGGTCTATATAAGCAATGCTCGTTTAGGGAACCG
CCATTCTGCCTGGGGACGTCGGAGCAAGCTTGATTTAGGTGACACTATAGAATACAAGCTACTTGTTCTT
TTTGCAGGATCCCATCGATGGCCGCACACAAGCTGGCTGACCCGGTTTGTAAAAATGGAATTTCAAGCAG
TAGTGATGGCAGTAGGTGGAGGATCTCGGATGACAGACCTAACTTCCAGCATTCCCAAACCTCTGCTTCC
AGTTGGGAACAAACCTTTAATTTGGTACCCATTGAACCTGCTTGAGCGTGTTGGATTTGAAGAAGTCATT
GTGGTTACAACCAGGGATGTTCAAAAGGCTCTATGTGCAGAATTCAAGATGAAAATGAAGCCAGATATTG
TGTGTATTCCTGATGATGCTGACATGGGAACTGCAGATTCTTTGCGCTACATATATCCAAAACTTAAGAC
AGATGTGCTGGTGCTGAGCTGTGATCTGATAACAGACGTTGCCTTACATGAGGTTGTGGACCTGTTTAGA
GCTTATGATGCATCACTTGCTATGTTGATGAGAAAAGGCCAAGATAGCATAGAACCTGTTCCCGGTCAAA
AGGGGAAAAAAAAAGCAGTGGAGCAGCGTGACTTCATTGGAGTGGACAGCACAGGAAAGAGGCTGCCCTT
CATGGCTAATGAAGCAGACTTGGATGAAGAGCTGGTCATTAAGGGATCCATCCTACAGAAGCATCCTAGA
ATACGTTTCCACACGGGTCTTGTGGATGCCCACCTCTACTGTTTGAAAAAATACATCGTGGACTTCCTAA
TGGAAAATGGGTCAATAACTTCTATCCGGAGTGAACTGATTCCATATTTAGTGAGAAAACAGTTTTCCTC
AGCTTCCTCACAACAGGGACAAGAAGAAAAAGAGGAGGATCTAAAGAAAAAGGAGCTGAAGTCCTTAGAT
ATCTACAGTTTTATAAAAGAAGCCAATACACTGAACCTGGCTCCCTATGATGCCTGCTGGAATGCCTGTC
GAGGAGACAGGTGGGAAGACTTGTCCAGATCACAGGTGCGCTGCTATGTCCACATCATGAAAGAGGGGCT
CTGCTCTCGAGTGAGCACACTGGGACTCTACATGGAAGCAAACAGACAGGTGCCCAAATTGCTGTCTGCT
CTCTGTCCAGAAGAACCACCAGTCCATTCGTCAGCCCAGATTGTCAGCAAACACCTGGTTGGAGTTGACA
GCCTCATTGGGCCAGAGACACAGATTGGAGAGAAGTCATCCATTAAGCGCTCAGTCATTGGCTCATCCTG
TCTCATAAAAGATAGAGTGACTATTACCAATTGCCTTCTCATGAACTCAGTCACTGTGGAGGAAGGAAGC
AATATCCAAGGCAGTGTCATCTGCAACAATGCTGTGATCGAGAAGGGTGCAGACATCAAGGACTGCTTGA
TTGGAAGTGGCCAGAGGATTGAAGCCAAAGCTAAACGAGTGAATGAGGTGATCGTGGGGAATGACCAGCT
CATGGAGATCTGAGTTCTGAGCAAGTCAGACTCCTTCCTTTTGGCCTCCAAAGCCACAGATGTTGGCTCT
AGAACTATAGTGAGTCGTATTACGTAGATCCAGACATGATAAGATACATTGATGAGTTTGGACAAACCAC
AACTAGAATGCAGTGAAAAAAATGCTTTATTTGTGAAATTTGTGATGCTATTGCTTTATTTGTAACCATT
ATAAGCTGCAATAAACAAGTTAACAACAACAATTGCATTCATTTTATGTTTCAGGTTCAGGGGGAGGTGT
GGGAGGTTTTTTAATTCGCGGCCGCGGCGCCAATGCATTGGGCCCGGTACCCAGCTTTTGTTCCCTTTAG
TGAGGGTTAATTGCGCGCTTGGCGTAATCATGGTCATAGCTGTTTCCTGTGTGAAATTGTTATCCGCTCA
CAATTCCACACAACATACGAGCCGGGAGCATAAAGTGTAAAGCCTGGGGTGCCTAATGAGTGAGCTAACT
CACATTAATTGCGTTGCGCTCACTGCCCGCTTTCCAGTCGGGAAACCTGTCGTGCCAGCTGCATTAATGA
ATCGGCCAACGCGCGGGGAGAGGCGGTTTGCGTATTGGGCGCTCTTCCGCTTCCTCGCTCACTGACTCGC
TGCGCTCGGTCGTTCGGCTGCGGCGAGCGGTATCAGCTCACTCAAAGGCGGTAATACGGTTATCCACAGA
ATCAGGGGATAACGCAGGAAAGAACATGTGAGCAAAAGGCCAGCAAAAGGCCAGGAACCGTAAAAAGGCC
GCGTTGCTGGCGTTTTTCCATAGGCTCCGCCCCCCTGACGAGCATCACAAAAATCGACGCTCAAGTCAGA
GGTGGCGAAACCCGACAGGACTATAAAGATACCAGGCGTTTCCCCCTGGAAGCTCCCTCGTGCGCTCTCC
TGTTCCGACCCTGCCGCTTACCGGATACCTGTCCGCCTTTCTCCCTTCGGGAAGCGTGGCGCTTTCTCAT
AGCTCACGCTGTAGGTATCTCAGTTCGGTGTAGGTCGTTCGCTCCAAGCTGGGCTGTGTGCACGAACCCC
CCGTTCAGCCCGACCGCTGCGCCTTATCCGGTAACTATCGTCTTGAGTCCAACCCGGTAAGACACGACTT
ATCGCCACTGGCAGCAGCCACTGGTAACAGGATTAGCAGAGCGAGGTATGTAGGCGGTGCTACAGAGTTC
TTGAAGTGGTGGCCTAACTACGGCTACACTAGAAGAACAGTATTTGGTATCTGCGCTCTGCTGAAGCCAG
TTACCTTCGGAAAAAGAGTTGGTAGCTCTTGATCCGGCAAACAAACCACCGCTGGTAGCGGTGGTTTTTT
TGTTTGCAAGCAGCAGATTACGCGCAGAAAAAAAGGATCTCAAGAAGATCCTTTGATCTTTTCTACGGGG
TCTGACGCTCAGTGGAACGAAAACTCACGTTAAGGGATTTTGGTCATGAGATTATCAAAAAGGATCTTCA
CCTAGATCCTTTTAAATTAAAAATGAAGTTTTAAATCAATCTAAAGTATATATGAGTAAACTTGGTCTGA
CAGTTACCAATGCTTAATCAGTGAGGCACCTATCTCAGCGATCTGTCTATTTCGTTCATCCATAGTTGCC
TGACTCCCCGTCGTGTAGATAACTACGATACGGGAGGGCTTACCATCTGGCCCCAGTGCTGCAATGATAC
CGCGAGACCCACGCTCACCGGCTCCAGATTTATCAGCAATAAACCAGCCAGCCGGAAGGGCCGAGCGCAG
AAGTGGTCCTGCAACTTTATCCGCCTCCATCCAGTCTATTAATTGTTGCCGGGAAGCTAGAGTAAGTAGT
TCGCCAGTTAATAGTTTGCGCAACGTTGTTGCCATTGCTACAGGCATCGTGGTGTCACGCTCGTCGTTTG
GTATGGCTTCATTCAGCTCCGGTTCCCAACGATCAAGGCGAGTTACATGATCCCCCATGTTGTGCAAAAA
AGCGGTTAGCTCCTTCGGTCCTCCGATCGTTGTCAGAAGTAAGTTGGCCGCAGTGTTATCACTCATGGTT
ATGGCAGCACTGCATAATTCTCTTACTGTCATGCCATCCGTAAGATGCTTTTCTGTGACTGGTGAGTACT
CAACCAAGTCATTCTGAGAATAGTGTATGCGGCGACCGAGTTGCTCTTGCCCGGCGTCAATACGGGATAA
TACCGCGCCACATAGCAGAACTTTAAAAGTGCTCATCATTGGAAAACGTTCTTCGGGGCGAAAACTCTCA
AGGATCTTACCGCTGTTGAGATCCAGTTCGATGTAACCCACTCGTGCACCCAACTGATCTTCAGCATCTT
TTACTTTCACCAGCGTTTCTGGGTGAGCAAAAACAGGAAGGCAAAATGCCGCAAAAAAGGGAATAAGGGC
GACACGGAAATGTTGAATACTCATACTCTTCCTTTTTCAATATTATTGAAGCATTTATCAGGGTTATTGT
CTCATGAGCGGATACATATTTGAATGTATTTAGAAAAATAAACAAATAGGGGTTCCGCGCACATTTCCCC
GAAAAGTGCCACCTAAATTGTAAGCGTTAATATTTTGTTAAAATTCGCGTTAAATTTTTGTTAAATCAGC
TCATTTTTTAACCAATAGGCCGAAATCGGCAAAATCCCTTATAAATCAAAAGAATAGACCGAGATAGGGT
[37 nt withheld, positions 5111-5147]
AAAGAACGTGGACTCCAACGTCAAAGG
[49 nt withheld, positions 5175-5223]
T
[91 nt withheld, positions 5225-5315]
G
[124 nt withheld, positions 5317-5440]
CCCATTCGCCATTCAGGCTGCGCAACTGTTGGGAAGGGCGATCGGTGCGGGCCTCTTCGCTATTACGCCA
GTCGACC
Features (pLannotate 1.2.2; 15 found; start..end, strand, type, name):
      1..978     +  promoter       CMV IE94 promoter: enhancer/promoter region of simian cytomegalovirus major immediate early transcription unit IE94
   1013..1031    +  promoter       SP6 promoter: promoter for bacteriophage SP6 RNA polymerase
   1105..2460    +  CDS            EIF2B3: EI2BG_HUMAN - Experimental evidence at protein level: Swiss-Prot protein existence level 1. Catalyzes the exchange of eukaryotic initiation factor 2- bound GDP for GTP. From Homo sapiens (Human).
   2525..2542    -  promoter       T7 promoter (fragment): promoter for bacteriophage T7 RNA polymerase
   2547..2681    -  polyA_signal   SV40 poly(A) signal: SV40 polyadenylation signal
   2794..2812    -  promoter       T3 promoter: promoter for bacteriophage T3 RNA polymerase
   2857..2873    -  protein_bind   lac operator: The lac repressor binds to the lac operator to inhibit transcription in E. coli. This inhibition can be relieved by adding lactose or isopropyl-β-D-thiogalactopyranoside (IPTG). lac repressor encoded by lacI
   2881..2911    -  promoter       lac promoter: promoter for the E. coli lac operon
   2926..2947    -  protein_bind   CAP binding site: CAP binding activates transcription in the presence of cAMP. E. coli catabolite activator protein
   2960..3052    -  CDS            lacI (fragment): lac repressor; lacI; The lac repressor binds to the lac operator to inhibit transcription in E. coli. This inhibition can be relieved by adding lactose or isopropyl-β-D-thiogalactopyranoside (IPTG).
   3235..3823    -  rep_origin     ori: high-copy-number ColE1/pMB1/pBR322/pUC origin of replication
   3994..4854    -  CDS            AmpR: β-lactamase; bla; confers resistance to ampicillin, carbenicillin, and related antibiotics
   4855..4959    -  promoter       AmpR promoter: bla
   5012..5440    -  rep_origin     f1 ori (sequence partly withheld): f1 bacteriophage origin of replication; arrow indicates direction of (+) strand synthesis
   5445..5511    -  CDS            lacZα (fragment): LacZα fragment of β-galactosidase; lacZ fragment
