[The description below was written by a language model from this plasmid's Addgene catalogue record and pLannotate feature annotations shown in this document.]
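Description:
EIF2B3-L168P is a pCS2+-based plasmid carrying the human EIF2B3 coding sequence, which encodes the gamma subunit of eukaryotic initiation factor 2B, the guanine nucleotide exchange factor that recycles eIF2-GDP to eIF2-GTP during translation initiation. The insert of roughly 1.4 kb bears the c.503T>C substitution, giving the L168P change reflected in the name, and was cloned between the ClaI and XbaI sites of the backbone. The sequenced plasmid is about 5.5 kb. It is maintained in E. coli at high copy through a ColE1/pUC-type origin and selected with ampicillin via the β-lactamase gene. An f1 origin and remnants of the lac region (lac promoter and operator, lacI and lacZα fragments) are also present as backbone carry-over.

The open reading frame lies downstream of two promoters in tandem: the simian cytomegalovirus IE94 enhancer/promoter, which drives expression in vertebrate cells, and a bacteriophage SP6 promoter placed just before the insert. An SV40 polyadenylation signal follows the coding sequence, and T7 (partial) and T3 promoters flank that region in the opposite orientation. No epitope tag or reporter is annotated. This layout lets the plasmid serve either for direct expression from the CMV promoter or, as the record states, as a template for in vitro transcription, with SP6 polymerase producing sense mRNA that includes the SV40 polyadenylation signal sequence. According to the deposit information and associated publication, such mRNA is intended for rescue experiments in zebrafish eif2b3 mutants that model vanishing white matter disease, testing whether this candidate human disease allele retains function.
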