Addgene plasmid #172082: EIF2B3-L168P
Purpose: In vitro transcription for rescue experiments
Depositing lab: Cheol-Hee Kim. Depositing organization: Chungnam National University. Publication: Eif2b3 mutants recapitulate phenotypes of vanishing white matter disease and validate novel disease alleles in zebrafish. Lee YR, Kim SH, Ben-Mahmoud A, Kim OH, Choi TI, Lee KH, Ku B, Eum J, Kee Y, Lee S, Cha J, Won D, Lee ST, Choi JR, Lee JS, Kim HD, Kim HG, Bonkowsky JL, Kang HC, Kim CH. Hum Mol Genet. 2021 Apr 27;30(5):331-342. doi: 10.1093/hmg/ddab033. PubMed 33517449.
Backbone
  Vector backbone: pCS2+
  Backbone size w/o insert (bp): 4000
  Vector type: Mammalian Expression
Growth in bacteria
  Bacterial resistance: Ampicillin, 100 μg/mL
  Growth temperature: 37°C
  Growth strain: DH5alpha
  Copy number: High Copy
Gene/Insert
  Gene/Insert name: EIF2B3
  Species: H. sapiens (human)
  Insert size (bp): 1400
  Mutation: c.503T>C
  Entrez Gene: EIF2B3 (a.k.a. EIF-2B, EIF2Bgamma)
  Promoter: CMV
  Cloning method: Restriction Enzyme; 5′ cloning site ClaI (unknown if destroyed); 3′ cloning site XbaI (unknown if destroyed)
  Sequencing primers: 5′ SP6; 3′ T3
Terms and licenses: Academic/Nonprofit Terms; Industry Terms: Not Available to Industry
How to cite: EIF2B3-L168P was a gift from Cheol-Hee Kim (Addgene plasmid # 172082 ; http://n2t.net/addgene:172082 ; RRID:Addgene_172082)
