>Addgene plasmid #172082 | EIF2B3-L168P | depositor full sequence | sequence record 333669 | Full Sequence
ATGGAATTTCAAGCAGTAGTGATGGCAGTAGGTGGAGGATCTCGGATGACAGACCTAACTTCCAGCATTC
CCAAACCTCTGCTTCCAGTTGGGAACAAACCTTTAATTTGGTACCCATTGAACCTGCTTGAGCGTGTTGG
ATTTGAAGAAGTCATTGTGGTTACAACCAGGGATGTTCAAAAGGCTCTATGTGCAGAATTCAAGATGAAA
ATGAAGCCAGATATTGTGTGTATTCCTGATGATGCTGACATGGGAACTGCAGATTCTTTGCGCTACATAT
ATCCAAAACTTAAGACAGATGTGCTGGTGCTGAGCTGTGATCTGATAACAGACGTTGCCTTACATGAGGT
TGTGGACCTGTTTAGAGCTTATGATGCATCACTTGCTATGTTGATGAGAAAAGGCCAAGATAGCATAGAA
CCTGTTCCCGGTCAAAAGGGGAAAAAAAAAGCAGTGGAGCAGCGTGACTTCATTGGAGTGGACAGCACAG
GAAAGAGGCTGCCCTTCATGGCTAATGAAGCAGACTTGGATGAAGAGCTGGTCATTAAGGGATCCATCCT
ACAGAAGCATCCTAGAATACGTTTCCACACGGGTCTTGTGGATGCCCACCTCTACTGTTTGAAAAAATAC
ATCGTGGACTTCCTAATGGAAAATGGGTCAATAACTTCTATCCGGAGTGAACTGATTCCATATTTAGTGA
GAAAACAGTTTTCCTCAGCTTCCTCACAACAGGGACAAGAAGAAAAAGAGGAGGATCTAAAGAAAAAGGA
GCTGAAGTCCTTAGATATCTACAGTTTTATAAAAGAAGCCAATACACTGAACCTGGCTCCCTATGATGCC
TGCTGGAATGCCTGTCGAGGAGACAGGTGGGAAGACTTGTCCAGATCACAGGTGCGCTGCTATGTCCACA
TCATGAAAGAGGGGCTCTGCTCTCGAGTGAGCACACTGGGACTCTACATGGAAGCAAACAGACAGGTGCC
CAAATTGCTGTCTGCTCTCTGTCCAGAAGAACCACCAGTCCATTCGTCAGCCCAGATTGTCAGCAAACAC
CTGGTTGGAGTTGACAGCCTCATTGGGCCAGAGACACAGATTGGAGAGAAGTCATCCATTAAGCGCTCAG
TCATTGGCTCATCCTGTCTCATAAAAGATAGAGTGACTATTACCAATTGCCTTCTCATGAACTCAGTCAC
TGTGGAGGAAGGAAGCAATATCCAAGGCAGTGTCATCTGCAACAATGCTGTGATCGAGAAGGGTGCAGAC
ATCAAGGACTGCTTGATTGGAAGTGGCCAGAGGATTGAAGCCAAAGCTAAACGAGTGAATGAGGTGATCG
TGGGGAATGACCAGCTCATGGAGATCTGA
